>Addgene plasmid #207464 | pET19-TdTc253 | addgene full sequence | sequence record 407817 | Addgene NGS Result
TTCTTGAAGACGAAAGGGCCTCGTGATACGCCTATTTTTATAGGTTAATGTCATGATAATAATGGTTTCT
TAGACGTCAGGTGGCACTTTTCGGGGAAATGTGCGCGGAACCCCTATTTGTTTATTTTTCTAAATACATT
CAAATATGTATCCGCTCATGAGACAATAACCCTGATAAATGCTTCAATAATATTGAAAAAGGAAGAGTAT
GAGTATTCAACATTTCCGTGTCGCCCTTATTCCCTTTTTTGCGGCATTTTGCCTTCCTGTTTTTGCTCAC
CCAGAAACGCTGGTGAAAGTAAAAGATGCTGAAGATCAGTTGGGTGCACGAGTGGGTTACATCGAACTGG
ATCTCAACAGCGGTAAGATCCTTGAGAGTTTTCGCCCCGAAGAACGTTTTCCAATGATGAGCACTTTTAA
AGTTCTGCTATGTGGCGCGGTATTATCCCGTGTTGACGCCGGGCAAGAGCAACTCGGTCGCCGCATACAC
TATTCTCAGAATGACTTGGTTGAGTACTCACCAGTCACAGAAAAGCATCTTACGGATGGCATGACAGTAA
GAGAATTATGCAGTGCTGCCATAACCATGAGTGATAACACTGCGGCCAACTTACTTCTGACAACGATCGG
AGGACCGAAGGAGCTAACCGCTTTTTTGCACAACATGGGGGATCATGTAACTCGCCTTGATCGTTGGGAA
CCGGAGCTGAATGAAGCCATACCAAACGACGAGCGTGACACCACGATGCCTGCAGCAATGGCAACAACGT
TGCGCAAACTATTAACTGGCGAACTACTTACTCTAGCTTCCCGGCAACAATTAATAGACTGGATGGAGGC
GGATAAAGTTGCAGGACCACTTCTGCGCTCGGCCCTTCCGGCTGGCTGGTTTATTGCTGATAAATCTGGA
GCCGGTGAGCGTGGGTCTCGCGGTATCATTGCAGCACTGGGGCCAGATGGTAAGCCCTCCCGTATCGTAG
TTATCTACACGACGGGGAGTCAGGCAACTATGGATGAACGAAATAGACAGATCGCTGAGATAGGTGCCTC
ACTGATTAAGCATTGGTAACTGTCAGACCAAGTTTACTCATATATACTTTAGATTGATTTAAAACTTCAT
TTTTAATTCAAAAGGATCTAGGTGAAGATCCTTTTTGATAATCTCATGACCAAAATCCCTTAACGTGAGT
TTTCGTTCCACTGAGCGTCAGACCCCGTAGAAAAGATCAAAGGATCTTCTTGAGATCCTTTTTTTCTGCG
CGTAATCTGCTGCTTGCAAACAAAAAAACCACCGCTACCAGCGGTGGTTTGTTTGCCGGATCAAGAGCTA
CCAACTCTTTTTCCGAAGGTAACTGGCTTCAGCAGAGCGCAGATACCAAATACTGTCCTTCTAGTGTAGC
CGTAGTTAGGCCACCACTTCAAGAACTCTGTAGCACCGCCTACATACCTCGCTCTGCCAATCCTGTTACC
AGTGGCTGCTGCCAGTGGCGATAAGTCGTGTCTTACCGGGTTGGACTCAAGACGATAGTTACCGGATAAG
GCGCAGCGGTCGGGCTGAACGGGGGGTTCGTGCACACAGCCCAGCTTGGAGCGAACGACCTACACCGAAC
TGAGATACCTACAGCGTGAGCTATGAGAAAGCGCCACGCTTCCCGAAGGGAGAAAGGCGGACAGGTATCC
GGTAAGCGGCAGGGTCGGAACAGGAGAGCGCACGAGGGAGCTTCCAGGGGGAAACGCCTGGTATCTTTAT
AGTCCTGTCGGGTTTCGCCACCTCTGACTTGAGCGTCGATTTTTGTGATGCTCGTCAGGGGGGCGGAGCC
TATGGAAAAACGCCAGCAACGCGGCCTTTTTACGGTTCCTGGCCTTTTGCTGGCCTTTTGCTCACATGTT
CTTTCCTGCGTTATCCCCTGATTCTGTGGATAACCGTATTACCGCCTTTGAGTGAGCTGATACCGCTCGC
CGCAGCCGAACGACCGAGCGCAGCGAGTCAGTGAGCGAGGAAGCGGAGAGTGCCTGATGCGGTATTTTCT
CCTTACGCATCTGTGCGGTATTTCACACCGCAATGGTGCACTCTCAGTACAATCTGCTCTGATGCCGCAT
AGTTAAGCCAGTATACACTCCGCTATCGCTACGTGACTGGGTCATGGCTGCGCCCCGACACCCGCCAACA
CCCGCTGACGCGCCCTGACGGGCTTGTCTGCTCCCGGCATCCGCTTACAGACAAGCTGTGACCGTCTCCG
GGAGCTGCATGTGTCAGAGGTTTTCACCGTCATCACCGAAACGCGCGAGGCAGCTGCGGTAAAGCTCATC
AGCGTGGTCGTGAAGCGATTCACAGATGTCTGCCTGTTCATCCGCGTCCAGCTCGTTGAGTTTCTCCAGA
AGCGTTAATGTCTGGCTTCTGATAAAGCGGGCCATGTTAAGGGCGGTTTTTTCCTGTTTGGTCACTGATG
CCTCCGTGTAAGGGGGATTTCTGTTCATGGGGGTAATGATACCGATGAAACGAGAGAGGATGCTCACGAT
ACGGGTTACTGATGATGAACATGCCCGGTTACTGGAACGTTGTGAGGGTAAACAACTGGCGGTATGGATG
CGGCGGGACCAGAGAAAAATCACTCAGGGTCAATGCCAGCGCTTCGTTAATACAGATGTAGGTGTTCCAC
AGGGTAGCCAGCAGCATCCTGCGATGCAGATCCGGAACATAATGGTGCAGGGCGCTGACTTCCGCGTTTC
CAGACTTTACGAAACACGGAAACCGAAGACCATTCATGTTGTTGCTCAGGTCGCAGACGTTTTGCAGCAG
CAGTCGCTTCACGTTCGCTCGCGTATCGGTGATTCATTCTGCTAACCAGTAAGGCAACCCCGCCAGCCTA
GCCGGGTCCTCAACGACAGGAGCACGATCATGCGCACCCGTGGCCAGGACCCAACGCTGCCCGAGATGCG
CCGCGTGCGGCTGCTGGAGATGGCGGACGCGATGGATATGTTCTGCCAAGGGTTGGTTTGCGCATTCACA
GTTCTCCGCAAGAATTGATTGGCTCCAATTCTTGGAGTGGTGAATCCGTTAGCGAGGTGCCGCCGGCTTC
CATTCAGGTCGAGGTGGCCCGGCTCCATGCACCGCGACGCAACGCGGGGAGGCAGACAAGGTATAGGGCG
GCGCCTACAATCCATGCCAACCCGTTCCATGTGCTCGCCGAGGCGGCATAAATCGCCGTGACGATCAGCG
GTCCAATGATCGAAGTTAGGCTGGTAAGAGCCGCGAGCGATCCTTGAAGCTGTCCCTGATGGTCGTCATC
TACCTGCCTGGACAGCATGGCCTGCAACGCGGGCATCCCGATGCCGCCGGAAGCGAGAAGAATCATAATG
GGGAAGGCCATCCAGCCTCGCGTCGCGAACGCCAGCAAGACGTAGCCCAGCGCGTCGGCCGCCATGCCGG
CGATAATGGCCTGCTTCTCGCCGAAACGTTTGGTGGCGGGACCAGTGACGAAGGCTTGAGCGAGGGCGTG
CAAGATTCCGAATACCGCAAGCGACAGGCCGATCATCGTCGCGCTCCAGCGAAAGCGGTCCTCGCCGAAA
ATGACCCAGAGCGCTGCCGGCACCTGTCCTACGAGTTGCATGATAAAGAAGACAGTCATAAGTGCGGCGA
CGATAGTCATGCCCCGCGCCCACCGGAAGGAGCTGACTGGGTTGAAGGCTCTCAAGGGCATCGGTCGAGA
TCCCGGTGCCTAATGAGTGAGCTAACTTACATTAATTGCGTTGCGCTCACTGCCCGCTTTCCAGTCGGGA
AACCTGTCGTGCCAGCTGCATTAATGAATCGGCCAACGCGCGGGGAGAGGCGGTTTGCGTATTGGGCGCC
AGGGTGGTTTTTCTTTTCACCAGTGAGACGGGCAACAGCTGATTGCCCTTCACCGCCTGGCCCTGAGAGA
GTTGCAGCAAGCGGTCCACGCTGGTTTGCCCCAGCAGGCGAAAATCCTGTTTGATGGTGGTTAACGGCGG
GATATAACATGAGCTGTCTTCGGTATCGTCGTATCCCACTACCGAGATATCCGCACCAACGCGCAGCCCG
GACTCGGTAATGGCGCGCATTGCGCCCAGCGCCATCTGATCGTTGGCAACCAGCATCGCAGTGGGAACGA
TGCCCTCATTCAGCATTTGCATGGTTTGTTGAAAACCGGACATGGCACTCCAGTCGCCTTCCCGTTCCGC
TATCGGCTGAATTTGATTGCGAGTGAGATATTTATGCCAGCCAGCCAGACGCAGACGCGCCGAGACAGAA
CTTAATGGGCCCGCTAACAGCGCGATTTGCTGGTGACCCAATGCGACCAGATGCTCCACGCCCAGTCGCG
TACCGTCTTCATGGGAGAAAATAATACTGTTGATGGGTGTCTGGTCAGAGACATCAAGAAATAACGCCGG
AACATTAGTGCAGGCAGCTTCCACAGCAATGGCATCCTGGTCATCCAGCGGATAGTTAATGATCAGCCCA
CTGACGCGTTGCGCGAGAAGATTGTGCACCGCCGCTTTACAGGCTTCGACGCCGCTTCGTTCTACCATCG
ACACCACCACGCTGGCACCCAGTTGATCGGCGCGAGATTTAATCGCCGCGACAATTTGCGACGGCGCGTG
CAGGGCCAGACTGGAGGTGGCAACGCCAATCAGCAACGACTGTTTGCCCGCCAGTTGTTGTGCCACGCGG
TTGGGAATGTAATTCAGCTCCGCCATCGCCGCTTCCACTTTTTCCCGCGTTTTCGCAGAAACGTGGCTGG
CCTGGTTCACCACGCGGGAAACGGTCTGATAAGAGACACCGGCATACTCTGCGACATCGTATAACGTTAC
TGGTTTCACATTAACCACCCTGAATTGACTCTCTTCCGGGCGCTATCATGCCATACCGCGAAAGGTTTTG
CGCCATTCGATGGTGTCCGGGATCTCGACGCTCTCCCTTATGCGACTCCTGCATTAGGAAGCAGCCCAGT
AGTAGGTTGAGGCCGTTGAGCACCGCCGCCGCAAGGAATGGTGCATGCAAGGAGATGGCGCCCAACAGTC
CCCCGGCCACGGGGCCTGCCACCATACCCACGCCGAAACAAGCGCTCATGAGCCCGAAGTGGCGAGCCCG
ATCTTCCCCATCGGTGATGTCGGCGATATAGGCGCCAGCAACCGCACCTGTGGCGCCGGTGATGCCGGCC
ACGATGCGTCCGGCGTAGAGGATCGAGATCTCGATCCCGCGAAATTAATACGACTCACTATAGGGGAATT
GTGAGCGGATAACAATTCCCCTCTAGAAATAATTTTGTTTAACTTTAAGAAGGAGATATACCATGGGCCA
TCATCATCATCATCATCATCATCATCACAGCAGCGGCCATATCGACGACGACGACAAGCATATGTCACCG
AGTCCCGTTCCGGGTAGCCAGAACGTCCCTGCTCCGGCCGTGAAGAAGATCTCGCAGTACGCCTGCCAAC
GGCGGACCACTCTTAATAATTATAACCAACTGTTTACAGATGCGCTGGACATCTTAGCTGAAAACGATGA
GTTGCGTGAGAACGAGGGAAGTGCCCTTGCTTTCATGCGTGCGTCATCAGTTCTGAAGAGTTTACCTTTC
CCTATAACGAGTATGAAAGACACGGAGGGCATTCCCTCCTTAGGGGACAAAGTTAAGTCTATTATAGAAG
GGATAATTGAGGACGGTGAGAGTTCAGAAGCGAAGGCGGTACTGAATGACGAGCGTTACAAATCGTTCAA
GCTGTTTTGTTCGGTCTTCGGTGTGGGATTGAAGACTGCCGAAAAGTGGTTTAGAATGGGCTTTAGAACC
TTGAGCAAGATACAGAGCGACAAGTCGCTGCGTTTCACGCAAATGCAAAAGGCAGGTTTCTTGTACTACG
AGGACCTGGTCTCCGCTGTTAATAGACCTGAGGCCGAGGCGGTCTCCATGCTTGTAAAAGAAGCAGTTGT
TACGTTTTTGCCGGATGCTTTGGTGACCATGACCGGCGGCTTCCGTAGAGGGAAGATGACTGGGCATGAT
GTGGATTTCCTGATTACCTCCCCGGAGGCCACGGAGGACGAAGAGCAGCAGTTACTTCATAAAGTCACAG
ATTTCTGGAAACAGCAAGGGCTTTTACTTTATGCCGACATCTTGGAGTCTACATTTGAAAAGTTTAAACA
ACCATCGCGCAAAGTTGATGCTCTTGACCACTTTCAGAAGTGCTTCCTGATATTGAAGTTGGATCATGGT
CGGGTGCACTCAGAGAAGTCTGGCCAGCAGGAGGGCAAAGGCTGGAAGGCAATACGGGTTGATCTTGTGA
TGTCTCCCTATGACCGTAGAGCCTTTGCATTGCTTGGGTGGACGGGTTCCCGCCAATTTGAAAGAGATTT
AAGACGTTATGCCACCCACGAAAGAAAAATGATGCTGGATAACCACGCACTGTATGACCGCACAAAGCGG
GTGTTTCTTGAGGCGGAGTCAGAAGAAGAGATCTTTGCGCACTTAGGTTTAGACTACATCGAGCCGTGGG
AACGTAACGCCTAATAAGGATCCGGCTGCTAACAAAGCCCGAAAGGAAGCTGAGTTGGCTGCTGCCACCG
CTGAGCAATAACTAGCATAACCCCTTGGGGCCTCTAAACGGGTCTTGAGGGGTTTTTTGCTGAAAGGAGG
AACTATATCCGGATATCCCGCAAGAGGCCCGGCAGTACCGGCATAACCAAGCCTATGCCTACAGCATCCA
GGGTGACGGTGCCGAGGATGACGATGAGCGCATTGTTAGATTTCATACACGGTGCCTGACTGCGTTAGCA
ATTTAACTGTGATAAACTACCGCATTAAAGCTTATCGATGATAAGCTGTCAAACATGAGAA
Features (pLannotate 1.2.2; 20 found; start..end, strand, type, name):
    104..208     +  promoter       AmpR promoter: bla
    209..1069    +  CDS            AmpR: β-lactamase; bla; confers resistance to ampicillin, carbenicillin, and related antibiotics
   1240..1828    +  rep_origin     ori: high-copy-number ColE1/pMB1/pBR322/pUC origin of replication
   2013..2152    -  misc_feature   bom: basis of mobility region from pBR322
   2254..2445    -  CDS            rop: Rop protein, which maintains plasmids at low copy number; rop
   2462..2842    +  CDS            YPB1_ECOLX: Protein predicted: Swiss-Prot protein existence level 4. From Escherichia coli.
   3084..3708    -  CDS            TcR (fragment): tetracycline efflux protein; tet; confers resistance to tetracycline
   3723..3744    -  protein_bind   CAP binding site: CAP binding activates transcription in the presence of cAMP. E. coli catabolite activator protein
   3757..4839    -  CDS            lacI: lac repressor; lacI; The lac repressor binds to the lac operator to inhibit transcription in E. coli. This inhibition can be relieved by adding lactose or isopropyl-β-D-thiogalactopyranoside (IPTG).
   4844..4917    -  promoter       lacI promoter (fragment): lacI
   4925..5204    -  CDS            TcR (fragment): tetracycline efflux protein; tet; confers resistance to tetracycline
   5226..5244    +  promoter       T7 promoter: promoter for bacteriophage T7 RNA polymerase
   5245..5269    +  protein_bind   lac operator: The lac repressor binds to the lac operator to inhibit transcription in E. coli. This inhibition can be relieved by adding lactose or isopropyl-β-D-thiogalactopyranoside (IPTG). lac repressor encoded by lacI
   5284..5306    +  RBS            RBS: efficient ribosome binding site from bacteriophage T7 gene 10 (Olins and Rangwala, 1989)
   5319..5336    +  CDS            capTEV™ (fragment): composite tag for in vivo biotinylation, TEV protease cleavage, and 6xHis tagging
   5373..6521    +  CDS            Dntt (fragment): TDT_MOUSE - Also known as Tdt. Experimental evidence at protein level: Swiss-Prot protein existence level 1. [Isoform TDT-L]: 3'-to-5' DNA exonuclease. Involved in the generation of diversity in the antigen-binding region of immunoglobulin heavy and light chains and T-cell receptors during B- and T-cell development. Acts on single-stranded and double-stranded DNA with 3' or 5' extensions, but not on double-stranded DNA with blunt ends. Attenuates not only isoform TDT-S-catalyzed N addition, but also P (palindromic) addition in coding joins (PubMed:11938351). Lacks terminal transferase activity
   6535..6584    +  CDS            SET1 (fragment): solubility-enhancement tag derived from T7 phage gene 10B
   6592..6639    +  terminator     T7 terminator: transcription terminator for bacteriophage T7 RNA polymerase
   6662..6766    -  CDS            TcR (fragment): tetracycline efflux protein; tet; confers resistance to tetracycline
   6814..6842    -  promoter       tet promoter: E. coli promoter for tetracycline efflux protein gene
