[The description below was written by a language model from this plasmid's Addgene catalogue record and pLannotate feature annotations shown in this document.]
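Description:
pET19-TdTc253 is a bacterial expression plasmid built on the pET19 backbone for producing an engineered mouse terminal deoxynucleotidyl transferase (TdT, gene Dntt) in E. coli. It is selected with ampicillin through the bla β-lactamase gene. It replicates from a pBR322-type ColE1 origin accompanied by the bom region and the rop gene, which fits the catalogue's low-copy designation. Scattered tetracycline-resistance fragments and the tet promoter are remnants of the pBR322 ancestry and do not represent a functional marker.

The insert, MTdTc253, sits in a standard pET expression cassette: a T7 promoter followed by a lac operator, the strong T7 gene 10 ribosome binding site, the coding sequence, and a T7 terminator. A plasmid-borne lacI gene supplies repressor, so expression requires a host that provides T7 RNA polymerase and is induced with IPTG. The protein carries an N-terminal 10xHis tag for metal-affinity purification. The short "capTEV" hit just upstream of the Dntt coding region probably reflects this histidine stretch rather than a full composite tag, and the small "SET1" fragment before the terminator is probably vector-derived T7 sequence. The Dntt match spans about 1.15 kb and is annotated as a fragment, suggesting that less than the full-length protein is encoded.

The variant combines Cys188Ala, Cys216Ser, Cys302Ala, Cys378Ala and Cys438Ser with Ser253Cys, leaving a single surface-exposed cysteine at residue 253. Such a design gives one defined site for thiol-directed attachment. The associated work concerns de novo DNA synthesis using polymerase–nucleotide conjugates.
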