Addgene plasmid #207464: pET19-TdTc253
Purpose: Bacterial expression of Terminal deoxynucleotidyl transferase (TdT) cysteine variant. Only one surface-exposed cysteine, at residue 253
Depositing lab: Jay Keasling. Depositing organization: Lawrence Berkeley National Laboratory. Publication: De novo DNA synthesis using polymerase-nucleotide conjugates. Palluk S, Arlow DH, de Rond T, Barthel S, Kang JS, Bector R, Baghdassarian HM, Truong AN, Kim PW, Singh AK, Hillson NJ, Keasling JD. Nat Biotechnol. 2018 Aug;36(7):645-650. doi: 10.1038/nbt.4173. Epub 2018 Jun 18. PubMed 29912208.
Backbone
  Vector backbone: pET19
  Vector type: Bacterial Expression
Growth in bacteria
  Bacterial resistance: Ampicillin, 100 μg/mL
  Growth temperature: 37°C
  Growth strain: DH10B
  Copy number: Low Copy
Gene/Insert
  Gene/Insert name: MTdTc253
  Species: M. musculus (mouse)
  Mutation: Ser253Cys, Cys188Ala, Cys216Ser, Cys302Ala, Cys378Ala, and Cys438Ser
  Entrez Gene: Dntt (a.k.a. Tdt)
  Tag / fusion protein: 10xHis (N terminal on insert)
  Cloning method: Unknown
Terms and licenses: Academic/Nonprofit Terms; Industry Terms: Not Available to Industry
How to cite: pET19-TdTc253 was a gift from Jay Keasling (Addgene plasmid # 207464 ; http://n2t.net/addgene:207464 ; RRID:Addgene_207464)
